>Addgene plasmid #231974 | pLVX MLKL(wt)--2A-mCherry-puro | addgene full sequence | sequence record 460629 | Addgene NGS Result
GCAAGAACTCTTCCTCACGCGCGTCGGGCTCGACATCGGCAAGGTGTGGGTCGCGGACGACGGCGCCGCG
GTGGCGGTCTGGACCACGCCGGAGAGCGTCGAAGCGGGGGCGGTGTTCGCCGAGATCGGCCCGCGCATGG
CCGAGTTGAGCGGTTCCCGGCTGGCCGCGCAGCAACAGATGGAAGGCCTCCTGGCGCCGCACCGGCCCAA
GGAGCCCGCGTGGTTCCTGGCCACCGTCGGCGTCTCGCCCGACCACCAGGGCAAGGGTCTGGGCAGCGCC
GTCGTGCTCCCCGGAGTGGAGGCGGCCGAGCGCGCCGGGGTGCCCGCCTTCCTGGAGACCTCCGCGCCCC
GCAACCTCCCCTTCTACGAGCGGCTCGGCTTCACCGTCACCGCCGACGTCGAGGTGCCCGAAGGACCGCG
CACCTGGTGCATGACCCGCAAGCCCGGTGCCTGACGGGCGCGTCTGGAACAATCAACCTCTGGATTACAA
AATTTGTGAAAGATTGACTGGTATTCTTAACTATGTTGCTCCTTTTACGCTATGTGGATACGCTGCTTTA
ATGCCTTTGTATCATGCTATTGCTTCCCGTATGGCTTTCATTTTCTCCTCCTTGTATAAATCCTGGTTGC
TGTCTCTTTATGAGGAGTTGTGGCCCGTTGTCAGGCAACGTGGCGTGGTGTGCACTGTGTTTGCTGACGC
AACCCCCACTGGTTGGGGCATTGCCACCACCTGTCAGCTCCTTTCCGGGACTTTCGCTTTCCCCCTCCCT
ATTGCCACGGCGGAACTCATCGCCGCCTGCCTTGCCCGCTGCTGGACAGGGGCTCGGCTGTTGGGCACTG
ACAATTCCGTGGTGTTGTCGGGGAAGCTGACGTCCTTTCCATGGCTGCTCGCCTGTGTTGCCACCTGGAT
TCTGCGCGGGACGTCCTTCTGCTACGTCCCTTCGGCCCTCAATCCAGCGGACCTTCCTTCCCGCGGCCTG
CTGCCGGCTCTGCGGCCTCTTCCGCGTCTTCGCCTTCGCCCTCAGACGAGTCGGATCTCCCTTTGGGCCG
CCTCCCCGCCTGGAATTAATTCTGCAGTCGAGACCTAGAAAAACATGGAGCAATCACAAGTAGCAATACA
GCAGCTACCAATGCTGATTGTGCCTGGCTAGAAGCACAAGAGGAGGAGGAGGTGGGTTTTCCAGTCACAC
CTCAGGTACCTTTAAGACCAATGACTTACAAGGCAGCTGTAGATCTTAGCCACTTTTTAAAAGAAAAGAG
GGGACTGGAAGGGCTAATTCACTCCCAACGAAGACAAGATATCCTTGATCTGTGGATCTACCACACACAA
GGCTACTTCCCTGATTAGCAGAACTACACACCAGGGCCAGGGGTCAGATATCCACTGACCTTTGGATGGT
GCTACAAGCTAGTACCAGTTGAGCCAGATAAGGTAGAAGAGGCCAATAAAGGAGAGAACACCAGCTTGTT
ACACCCTGTGAGCCTGCATGGGATGGATGACCCGGAGAGAGAAGTGTTAGAGTGGAGGTTTGACAGCCGC
CTAGCATTTCATCACGTGGCCCGAGAGCTGCATCCGGAGTACTTCAAGAACTGCTGATATCGAGCTTGCT
ACAAGGGACTTTCCGCTGGGGACTTTCCAGGGAGGCGTGGCCTGGGCGGGACTGGGGAGTGGCGAGCCCT
CAGATCCTGCATATAAGCAGCTGCTTTTTGCCTGTACTGGGTCTCTCTGGTTAGACCAGATCTGAGCCTG
GGAGCTCTCTGGCTAACTAGGGAACCCACTGCTTAAGCCTCAATAAAGCTTGCCTTGAGTGCTTCAAGTA
GTGTGTGCCCGTCTGTTGTGTGACTCTGGTAACTAGAGATCCCTCAGACCCTTTTAGTCAGTGTGGAAAA
TCTCTAGCAGTAGTAGTTCATGTCATCTTATTATTCAGTATTTATAACTTGCAAAGAAATGAATATCAGA
GAGTGAGAGGCCTTGACATTGCTAGCGTTTACCGTCGACCTCTAGCTAGAGCTTGGCGTAATCATGGTCA
TAGCTGTTTCCTGTGTGAAATTGTTATCCGCTCACAATTCCACACAACATACGAGCCGGAAGCATAAAGT
GTAAAGCCTGGGGTGCCTAATGAGTGAGCTAACTCACATTAATTGCGTTGCGCTCACTGCCCGCTTTCCA
GTCGGGAAACCTGTCGTGCCAGCTGCATTAATGAATCGGCCAACGCGCGGGGAGAGGCGGTTTGCGTATT
GGGCGCTCTTCCGCTTCCTCGCTCACTGACTCGCTGCGCTCGGTCGTTCGGCTGCGGCGAGCGGTATCAG
CTCACTCAAAGGCGGTAATACGGTTATCCACAGAATCAGGGGATAACGCAGGAAAGAACATGTGAGCAAA
AGGCCAGCAAAAGGCCAGGAACCGTAAAAAGGCCGCGTTGCTGGCGTTTTTCCATAGGCTCCGCCCCCCT
GACGAGCATCACAAAAATCGACGCTCAAGTCAGAGGTGGCGAAACCCGACAGGACTATAAAGATACCAGG
CGTTTCCCCCTGGAAGCTCCCTCGTGCGCTCTCCTGTTCCGACCCTGCCGCTTACCGGATACCTGTCCGC
CTTTCTCCCTTCGGGAAGCGTGGCGCTTTCTCATAGCTCACGCTGTAGGTATCTCAGTTCGGTGTAGGTC
GTTCGCTCCAAGCTGGGCTGTGTGCACGAACCCCCCGTTCAGCCCGACCGCTGCGCCTTATCCGGTAACT
ATCGTCTTGAGTCCAACCCGGTAAGACACGACTTATCGCCACTGGCAGCAGCCACTGGTAACAGGATTAG
CAGAGCGAGGTATGTAGGCGGTGCTACAGAGTTCTTGAAGTGGTGGCCTAACTACGGCTACACTAGAAGA
ACAGTATTTGGTATCTGCGCTCTGCTGAAGCCAGTTACCTTCGGAAAAAGAGTTGGTAGCTCTTGATCCG
GCAAACAAACCACCGCTGGTAGCGGTGGTTTTTTTGTTTGCAAGCAGCAGATTACGCGCAGAAAAAAAGG
ATCTCAAGAAGATCCTTTGATCTTTTCTACGGGGTCTGACGCTCAGTGGAACGAAAACTCACGTTAAGGG
ATTTTGGTCATGAGATTATCAAAAAGGATCTTCACCTAGATCCTTTTAAATTAAAAATGAAGTTTTAAAT
CAATCTAAAGTATATATGAGTAAACTTGGTCTGACAGTTACCAATGCTTAATCAGTGAGGCACCTATCTC
AGCGATCTGTCTATTTCGTTCATCCATAGTTGCCTGACTCCCCGTCGTGTAGATAACTACGATACGGGAG
GGCTTACCATCTGGCCCCAGTGCTGCAATGATACCGCGAGACCCACGCTCACCGGCTCCAGATTTATCAG
CAATAAACCAGCCAGCCGGAAGGGCCGAGCGCAGAAGTGGTCCTGCAACTTTATCCGCCTCCATCCAGTC
TATTAATTGTTGCCGGGAAGCTAGAGTAAGTAGTTCGCCAGTTAATAGTTTGCGCAACGTTGTTGCCATT
GCTACAGGCATCGTGGTGTCACGCTCGTCGTTTGGTATGGCTTCATTCAGCTCCGGTTCCCAACGATCAA
GGCGAGTTACATGATCCCCCATGTTGTGCAAAAAAGCGGTTAGCTCCTTCGGTCCTCCGATCGTTGTCAG
AAGTAAGTTGGCCGCAGTGTTATCACTCATGGTTATGGCAGCACTGCATAATTCTCTTACTGTCATGCCA
TCCGTAAGATGCTTTTCTGTGACTGGTGAGTACTCAACCAAGTCATTCTGAGAATAGTGTATGCGGCGAC
CGAGTTGCTCTTGCCCGGCGTCAATACGGGATAATACCGCGCCACATAGCAGAACTTTAAAAGTGCTCAT
CATTGGAAAACGTTCTTCGGGGCGAAAACTCTCAAGGATCTTACCGCTGTTGAGATCCAGTTCGATGTAA
CCCACTCGTGCACCCAACTGATCTTCAGCATCTTTTACTTTCACCAGCGTTTCTGGGTGAGCAAAAACAG
GAAGGCAAAATGCCGCAAAAAAGGGAATAAGGGCGACACGGAAATGTTGAATACTCATACTCTTCCTTTT
TCAATATTATTGAAGCATTTATCAGGGTTATTGTCTCATGAGCGGATACATATTTGAATGTATTTAGAAA
AATAAACAAATAGGGGTTCCGCGCACATTTCCCCGAAAAGTGCCACCTGACGTCGACGGATCGGGAGATC
AACTTGTTTATTGCAGCTTATAATGGTTACAAATAAAGCAATAGCATCACAAATTTCACAAATAAAGCAT
TTTTTTCACTGCATTCTAGTTGTGGTTTGTCCAAACTCATCAATGTATCTTATCATGTCTGGATCAACTG
GATAACTCAAGCTAACCAAAATCATCCCAAACTTCCCACCCCATACCCTATTACCACTGCCAATTACCTG
TGGTTTCATTTACTCTAAACCTGTGATTCCTCTGAATTATTTTCATTTTAAAGAAATTGTATTTGTTAAA
TATGTACTACAAACTTAGTAGTTGGAAGGGCTAATTCACTCCCAAAGAAGACAAGATATCCTTGATCTGT
GGATCTACCACACACAAGGCTACTTCCCTGATTAGCAGAACTACACACCAGGGCCAGGGGTCAGATATCC
ACTGACCTTTGGATGGTGCTACAAGCTAGTACCAGTTGAGCCAGATAAGGTAGAAGAGGCCAATAAAGGA
GAGAACACCAGCTTGTTACACCCTGTGAGCCTGCATGGGATGGATGACCCGGAGAGAGAAGTGTTAGAGT
GGAGGTTTGACAGCCGCCTAGCATTTCATCACGTGGCCCGAGAGCTGCATCCGGAGTACTTCAAGAACTG
CTGATATCGAGCTTGCTACAAGGGACTTTCCGCTGGGGACTTTCCAGGGAGGCGTGGCCTGGGCGGGACT
GGGGAGTGGCGAGCCCTCAGATCCTGCATATAAGCAGCTGCTTTTTGCCTGTACTGGGTCTCTCTGGTTA
GACCAGATCTGAGCCTGGGAGCTCTCTGGCTAACTAGGGAACCCACTGCTTAAGCCTCAATAAAGCTTGC
CTTGAGTGCTTCAAGTAGTGTGTGCCCGTCTGTTGTGTGACTCTGGTAACTAGAGATCCCTCAGACCCTT
TTAGTCAGTGTGGAAAATCTCTAGCAGTGGCGCCCGAACAGGGACTTGAAAGCGAAAGGGAAACCAGAGG
AGCTCTCTCGACGCAGGACTCGGCTTGCTGAAGCGCGCACGGCAAGAGGCGAGGGGCGGCGACTGGTGAG
TACGCCAAAAATTTTGACTAGCGGAGGCTAGAAGGAGAGAGATGGGTGCGAGAGCGTCAGTATTAAGCGG
GGGAGAATTAGATCGCGATGGGAAAAAATTCGGTTAAGGCCAGGGGGAAAGAAAAAATATAAATTAAAAC
ATATAGTATGGGCAAGCAGGGAGCTAGAACGATTCGCAGTTAATCCTGGCCTGTTAGAAACATCAGAAGG
CTGTAGACAAATACTGGGACAGCTACAACCATCCCTTCAGACAGGATCAGAAGAACTTAGATCATTATAT
AATACAGTAGCAACCCTCTATTGTGTGCATCAAAGGATAGAGATAAAAGACACCAAGGAAGCTTTAGACA
AGATAGAGGAAGAGCAAAACAAAAGTAAGACCACCGCACAGCAAGCGGCCGGCCGCTGATCTTCAGACCT
GGAGGAGGAGATATGAGGGACAATTGGAGAAGTGAATTATATAAATATAAAGTAGTAAAAATTGAACCAT
TAGGAGTAGCACCCACCAAGGCAAAGAGAAGAGTGGTGCAGAGAGAAAAAAGAGCAGTGGGAATAGGAGC
TTTGTTCCTTGGGTTCTTGGGAGCAGCAGGAAGCACTATGGGCGCAGCGTCAATGACGCTGACGGTACAG
GCCAGACAATTATTGTCTGGTATAGTGCAGCAGCAGAACAATTTGCTGAGGGCTATTGAGGCGCAACAGC
ATCTGTTGCAACTCACAGTCTGGGGCATCAAGCAGCTCCAGGCAAGAATCCTGGCTGTGGAAAGATACCT
AAAGGATCAACAGCTCCTGGGGATTTGGGGTTGCTCTGGAAAACTCATTTGCACCACTGCTGTGCCTTGG
AATGCTAGTTGGAGTAATAAATCTCTGGAACAGATTTGGAATCACACGACCTGGATGGAGTGGGACAGAG
AAATTAACAATTACACAAGCTTAATACACTCCTTAATTGAAGAATCGCAAAACCAGCAAGAAAAGAATGA
ACAAGAATTATTGGAATTAGATAAATGGGCAAGTTTGTGGAATTGGTTTAACATAACAAATTGGCTGTGG
TATATAAAATTATTCATAATGATAGTAGGAGGCTTGGTAGGTTTAAGAATAGTTTTTGCTGTACTTTCTA
TAGTGAATAGAGTTAGGCAGGGATATTCACCATTATCGTTTCAGACCCACCTCCCAACCCCGAGGGGACC
CGACAGGCCCGAAGGAATAGAAGAAGAAGGTGGAGAGAGAGACAGAGACAGATCCATTCGATTAGTGAAC
GGATCTCGACGGTATCGCCTTTAAAAGAAAAGGGGGGATTGGGGGGTACAGTGCAGGGGAAAGAATAGTA
GACATAATAGCAACAGACATACAAACTAAAGAATTACAAAAACAAATTACAAAAATTCAAAATTTTCGGG
TTTATTACAGGGACAGCAGAGATCCAGTTTATCGATGAGGCCCTTTCGTCTTCACTCGAGTTTACTCCCT
ATCAGTGATAGAGAACGTATGAAGAGTTTACTCCCTATCAGTGATAGAGAACGTATGCAGACTTTACTCC
CTATCAGTGATAGAGAACGTATAAGGAGTTTACTCCCTATCAGTGATAGAGAACGTATGACCAGTTTACT
CCCTATCAGTGATAGAGAACGTATCTACAGTTTACTCCCTATCAGTGATAGAGAACGTATATCCAGTTTA
CTCCCTATCAGTGATAGAGAACGTATGTCGAGGTAGGCGTGTACGGTGGGCGCCTATAAAAGCAGAGCTC
GTTTAGTGAACCGTCAGATCGCCTGGAGCAATTCCACAACACTTTTGTCTTATACTTGGATCCGGGCCCA
TGGATAAATTGGGACAGATCATCAAGTTAGGCCAGCTCATCTATGAACAGTGTGAAAAGATGAAATACTG
CCGGAAACAATGCCAGCGTCTAGGAAACCGTGTGCACGGCCTGCTACAGCCTCTCCAGAGACTCCAGGCC
CAAGGAAAGAAGAACCTGCCCGATGACATTACTGCTGCCCTGGGCCGTTTTGATGAAGTCCTGAAGGAGG
CTAACCAGCAGATAGAAAAGTTCAGCAAGAAGTCCCATATTTGGAAGTTTGTGAGTGTGGGCAATGATAA
GATCCTCTTCCATGAAGTGAATGAGAAGCTGAGAGACGTCTGGGAGGAGCTGTTGCTGCTGCTTCAGGTT
TATCATTGGAATACCGTTTCAGATGTCAGCCAGCCAGCATCCTGGCAGCAGGAAGATCGACAGGATGCAG
AGGAAGACGGAAATGAAAATATGAAAGTTATCCTGATGCAGTTGCAAATTAGCGTGGAAGAAATCAACAA
AACCCTGAAGCAATGCTCACTAAAACCCACACAGGAGATCCCACAAGATCTC
[849 nt withheld, positions 7613-8461]
GGGCCCGAGGGCAGAGGAAGTCTTCTAACATGCGGTGACGTGGAGGAGAATCCCGGCCCTATGGTGAGCA
AGGGCGAGGAGGATAACATGGCCATCATCAAGGAGTTCATGCGCTTCAAGGTGCACATGGAGGGCTCCGT
GAACGGCCACGAGTTCGAGATCGAGGGCGAGGGCGAGGGCCGCCCCTACGAGGGCACCCAGACCGCCAAG
CTGAAGGTGACCAAGGGTGGCCCCCTGCCCTTCGCCTGGGACATCCTGTCCCCTCAGTTCATGTACGGCT
CCAAGGCCTACGTGAAGCACCCCGCCGACATCCCCGACTACTTGAAGCTGTCCTTCCCCGAGGGCTTCAA
GTGGGAGCGCGTGATGAACTTCGAGGACGGCGGCGTGGTGACCGTGACCCAGGACTCCTCCCTGCAGGAC
GGCGAGTTCATCTACAAGGTGAAGCTGCGCGGCACCAACTTCCCCTCCGACGGCCCCGTAATGCAGAAGA
AGACCATGGGCTGGGAGGCCTCCTCCGAGCGGATGTACCCCGAGGACGGCGCCCTGAAGGGCGAGATCAA
GCAGAGGCTGAAGCTGAAGGACGGCGGCCACTACGACGCTGAGGTCAAGACCACCTACAAGGCCAAGAAG
CCCGTGCAGCTGCCCGGCGCCTACAACGTCAACATCAAGTTGGACATCACCTCCCACAACGAGGACTACA
CCATCGTGGAACAGTACGAACGCGCCGAGGGCCGCCACTCCACCGGCGGCATGGACGAGCTGTACAAGTG
ACCCGCGGCCGCATGGCTTCTAGAGGAGTGCAGGTGGAGACTATCTCCCCAGGAGACGGGCGCACCTTCC
CCAAGCGCGGCCAGACCTGCGTGGTGCACTACACCGGGATGCTTGAAGATGGAAAGAAAGTTGATTCCTC
CCGGGACAGAAACAAGCCCTTTAAGTTTATGCTAGGCAAGCAGGAGGTGATCCGAGGCTGGGAAGAAGGG
GTTGCCCAGATGAGTGTGGGTCAGAGAGCCAAACTGACTATATCTCCAGATTATGCCTATGGTGCCACTG
GGCACCCAGGCATCATCCCACCACATGCCACTCTCGTCTTCGATGTGGAGCTTCTAAAACTGGAAACGCG
TCATATGGAATTCTGACTGACTGATACCGGGTAGGGGAGGCGCTTTTCCCAAGGCAGTCTGGAGCATGCG
CTTTAGCAGCCCCGCTGGGCACTTGGCGCTACACAAGTGGCCTCTGGCCTCGCACACATTCCACATCCAC
CGGTAGGCGCCAACCGGCTCCGTTCTTTGGTGGCCCCTTCGCGCCACCTTCTACTCCTCCCCTAGTCAGG
AAGTTCCCCCCCGCCCCGCAGCTCGCGTCGTGCAGGACGTGACAAATGGAAGTAGCACGTCTCACTAGTC
TCGTGCAGATGGACAGCACCGCTGAGCAATGGAAGCGGGTAGGCCTTTGGGGCAGCGGCCAATAGCAGCT
TTGCTCCTTCGCTTTCTGGGCTCAGAGGCTGGGAAGGGGTGGGTCCGGGGGCGGGCTCAGGGGCGGGCTC
AGGGGCGGGGCGGGCGCCCGAAGGTCCTCCGGAGGCCCGGCATTCTGCACGCTTCAAAAGCGCACGTCTG
CCGCGCTGTTCTCCTCTTCCTCATCTCCGGGCCTTTCGACCTGCAGCCCAAGCTTACCATGACCGAGTAC
AAGCCCACGGTGCGCCTCGCCACCCGCGACGACGTCCCCAGGGCCGTACGCACCCTCGCCGCCGCGTTCG
CCGACTACCCCGCCACGCGCCACACCGTCGATCCGGACCGCCACATCGAGCGGGTCACCGAGCT
Features (pLannotate 1.2.2; 24 found; start..end, strand, type, name):
    471..1059    +  misc_feature   WPRE: woodchuck hepatitis virus posttranscriptional regulatory element
   1076..1594    +  CDS            nef (fragment): NEF_HV1BR - Experimental evidence at protein level: Swiss-Prot protein existence level 1. Extracellular Nef protein targets CD4(+) T-lymphocytes for apoptosis by interacting with CXCR4 surface receptors (PubMed:14990729). From Human immunodeficiency virus type 1 group M subtype B (isolate BRU/LAI) (HIV-1).
   1642..1899    +  LTR            5' LTR (truncated): truncated 5' long terminal repeat (LTR) from HIV-1
   2051..2067    -  protein_bind   lac operator: The lac repressor binds to the lac operator to inhibit transcription in E. coli. This inhibition can be relieved by adding lactose or isopropyl-β-D-thiogalactopyranoside (IPTG). lac repressor encoded by lacI
   2075..2105    -  promoter       lac promoter: promoter for the E. coli lac operon
   2120..2141    -  protein_bind   CAP binding site: CAP binding activates transcription in the presence of cAMP. E. coli catabolite activator protein
   2154..2246    -  CDS            lacI (fragment): lac repressor; lacI; The lac repressor binds to the lac operator to inhibit transcription in E. coli. This inhibition can be relieved by adding lactose or isopropyl-β-D-thiogalactopyranoside (IPTG).
   2429..3017    -  rep_origin     ori: high-copy-number ColE1/pMB1/pBR322/pUC origin of replication
   3188..4048    -  CDS            AmpR: β-lactamase; bla; confers resistance to ampicillin, carbenicillin, and related antibiotics
   4049..4153    -  promoter       AmpR promoter: bla
   4201..4335    +  polyA_signal   SV40 poly(A) signal: SV40 polyadenylation signal
   4502..4831    +  CDS            nef (fragment): NEF_HV1BR - Experimental evidence at protein level: Swiss-Prot protein existence level 1. Extracellular Nef protein targets CD4(+) T-lymphocytes for apoptosis by interacting with CXCR4 surface receptors (PubMed:14990729). From Human immunodeficiency virus type 1 group M subtype B (isolate BRU/LAI) (HIV-1).
   4879..5136    +  LTR            5' LTR (truncated): truncated 5' long terminal repeat (LTR) from HIV-1
   5183..5308    +  misc_feature   HIV-1 Ψ: packaging signal of human immunodeficiency virus type 1
   5292..5630    +  CDS            HIV-1 gag (fragment): gag protein from human immunodeficiency virus 1; gag
   5805..6038    +  misc_feature   RRE: The Rev response element (RRE) of HIV-1 allows for Rev-dependent mRNA export from the nucleus to the cytoplasm.
   6415..6515    +  CDS            Rev (fragment): human immunodeficiency virus 1 (HIV-1) Rev protein; rev; enhances nuclear export of unspliced and incompletely spliced viral mRNAs
   6530..6645    +  misc_feature   cPPT/CTS: central polypurine tract and central termination sequence of HIV-1 (lacking the first T)
   6708..7057    +  promoter       TRE3GV promoter: 3rd-generation Tet-responsive promoter that can be activated by binding of Tet-On® 3G, optimized for retroviral and lentiviral vectors
   7070..8461    +  CDS            Mlkl (sequence partly withheld): MLKL_MOUSE - Experimental evidence at protein level: Swiss-Prot protein existence level 1. Pseudokinase that plays a key role in TNF-induced necroptosis, a programmed cell death process (PubMed:23835476, PubMed:27321907, PubMed:24012422, PubMed:24019532, PubMed:32200799, PubMed:32296175). Does not have protein kinase activity (PubMed:24012422). Activated following phosphorylation by RIPK3, leading to homotrimerization, localization to the plasma membrane and execution of programmed necrosis characterized by calcium influx and plasma membrane damage (PubMed:23835476, PubMed:27321907, PubMed:240
   8522..9229    +  CDS            mCherry: mCherry is a basic (constitutively fluorescent) red fluorescent protein published in 2004, derived from Discosoma sp.. It is reported to be a very rapidly-maturing monomer with low acid sensitivity.
   9256..9576    +  CDS            DmrB: F36V mutant of FK506-binding protein FKBP12 binds synthetic ligands that do not bind wild-type FKBP
   9610..10109   +  promoter       PGK promoter: mouse phosphoglycerate kinase 1 promoter
  10130..454     +  CDS            PuroR (across the origin): puromycin N-acetyltransferase; pac from Streptomyces alboniger; confers resistance to puromycin
