[The description below was written by a language model from this plasmid's Addgene catalogue record and pLannotate feature annotations shown in this document.]
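Description:
pLVX MLKL(wt)--2A-mCherry-puro is an HIV-1-based lentiviral transfer plasmid built on the pLVX TRE3G backbone for tetracycline-inducible expression of wild-type mouse Mlkl, the pseudokinase that executes necroptosis. In bacteria it is maintained through a high-copy ColE1/pUC-type origin and selected with ampicillin via the β-lactamase gene. The viral portion carries the usual elements for packaging and transduction. These are two LTR annotations flanking the cassette, the Ψ packaging signal with a gag fragment, the RRE for Rev-dependent export of the genomic RNA, the cPPT/CTS to aid nuclear import, and a WPRE near the 3' end to improve transcript stability and expression.

The payload is driven by the TRE3GV promoter, a third-generation Tet-responsive promoter that is active only when a Tet-On 3G transactivator and doxycycline are present. The transactivator is not annotated on this plasmid and would have to be supplied separately. Downstream lie the Mlkl coding sequence, then mCherry, then a DmrB domain (the FKBP12 F36V variant that binds synthetic dimerizing ligands). The construct name indicates a 2A peptide linking Mlkl and mCherry for bicistronic expression, although no 2A element is annotated in the feature table. The stated purpose describes a DmrB-Mlkl product, whereas the annotation places DmrB after mCherry, so the record does not settle how the domain is joined to the other reading frames. A separate mouse PGK promoter drives puromycin N-acetyltransferase, allowing constitutive selection of transduced cells independently of induction.

The construct is intended for generating stable cell lines in which wild-type Mlkl can be switched on with doxycycline and tracked by red fluorescence. The associated work concerns necrotic-like cell death and its effects on anti-tumor immunity.
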