Addgene plasmid #231974: pLVX MLKL(wt)--2A-mCherry-puro
Purpose: Tet inducible expression of DmrB-Mlkl with mCherry to induce WT Mlkl expression
Depositing lab: Brian Ruffell. Depositing organization: H. Lee Moffitt Cancer Center and Research Institute. Publication: Interleukin-1alpha release during necrotic-like cell death generates myeloid-driven immunosuppression that restricts anti-tumor immunity. Hanggi K, Li J, Gangadharan A, Liu X, Celias DP, Osunmakinde O, Keske A, Davis J, Ahmad F, Giron A, Anadon CM, Gardner A, DeNardo DG, Shaw TI, Beg AA, Yu X, Ruffell B. Cancer Cell. 2024 Nov 13:S1535-6108(24)00402-1. doi: 10.1016/j.ccell.2024.10.014. PubMed 39577420.
Backbone
  Vector backbone: pLVX TRE3G
  Vector type: Lentiviral
Growth in bacteria
  Bacterial resistance: Ampicillin, 100 μg/mL
  Growth temperature: 37°C
  Growth strain: NEB Stable
  Copy number: High Copy
Gene/Insert
  Gene/Insert name: MLKL WT construct with bi-cistronic mCherry
  Species: M. musculus (mouse)
  Mutation: WT
  Entrez Gene: Mlkl (a.k.a. 9130019I15Rik)
  Cloning method: Ligation Independent Cloning
Terms and licenses: Academic/Nonprofit Terms; Industry Terms: Not Available to Industry
How to cite: pLVX MLKL(wt)--2A-mCherry-puro was a gift from Brian Ruffell (Addgene plasmid # 231974 ; http://n2t.net/addgene:231974 ; RRID:Addgene_231974)
